Addgene plasmid #156687: pD649-HAsp-VTCN1-Fc(DAPA)-AviTag-6xHis
Purpose: Mammalian expression of cell-surface protein extracellular domain fused to Fc(DAPA)-Avi-6xHis. Protein is secreted from cells.
Depositing lab: Chris Garcia. Depositing organization: Stanford University. Publication: A Human IgSF Cell-Surface Interactome Reveals a Complex Network of Protein-Protein Interactions. Wojtowicz WM, Vielmetter J, Fernandes RA, Siepe DH, Eastman CL, Chisholm GB, Cox S, Klock H, Anderson PW, Rue SM, Miller JJ, Glaser SM, Bragstad ML, Vance J, Lam AW, Lesley SA, Zinn K, Garcia KC. Cell. 2020 Aug 20;182(4):1027-1043.e17. doi: 10.1016/j.cell.2020.07.025. PubMed 32822567.
Backbone
  Vector backbone: pD649
  Backbone size w/o insert (bp): 6106
  Vector type: Mammalian Expression
Growth in bacteria
  Bacterial resistance: Ampicillin, 100 μg/mL
  Growth temperature: 37°C
  Growth strain: DH5alpha
  Copy number: High Copy
Gene/Insert
  Gene/Insert name: VTCN1
  Species: H. sapiens (human)
  Insert size (bp): 705
  Mutation: Fc region of human IgG contains D265A and P329A mutations (DAPA)
  Entrez Gene: VTCN1 (a.k.a. B7-H4, B7H4, B7S1, B7X, B7h.5, PRO1291, VCTN1)
  Promoter: CMV/SP6
  Tag / fusion protein: Fc(DAPA)-AviTag-6xHis (C terminal on backbone)
  Cloning method: Restriction Enzyme; 5′ cloning site GCGGCCGC (not destroyed); 3′ cloning site GGCGCGCC (not destroyed)
  Sequencing primers: 5′ ATTTAGGTGACACTATAG; 3′ CACGTACCAGTTGAACTTCACC
Resource information
  A portion of this plasmid was derived from a plasmid made by: synthesis by ThermoFisher
Terms and licenses: Academic/Nonprofit Terms; Industry Terms: Not Available to Industry
Depositor comments: Some plasmids in this collection may have an IS4-like element ISVsa5 family transposase upstream of the CMV promoter.
How to cite: pD649-HAsp-VTCN1-Fc(DAPA)-AviTag-6xHis was a gift from Chris Garcia (Addgene plasmid # 156687 ; http://n2t.net/addgene:156687 ; RRID:Addgene_156687)
