[The description below was written by a language model from this plasmid's Addgene catalogue record and pLannotate feature annotations shown in this document.]
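Description:
pD649-HAsp-VTCN1-Fc(DAPA)-AviTag-6xHis is a mammalian expression plasmid built on the pD649 backbone for producing the extracellular domain of human VTCN1 (B7-H4) as a secreted Fc fusion protein. In bacteria it is maintained at high copy through a ColE1/pUC-type origin and selected with ampicillin via a complete β-lactamase gene. The sequenced record is 6,811 nt, consistent with the stated backbone plus a 705 bp insert. Short annotated fragments of KanR, lacZα, an rrnB terminator and an f1 origin appear to be non-functional backbone remnants.

Expression is driven by the CMV enhancer and immediate-early promoter, followed by a piece of CMV intron A and an SP6 promoter, which also serves as a sequencing primer site. The open reading frame begins with a signal peptide, named HAsp in the plasmid title, although the annotation software matched this region to a fragment of an IgH signal sequence. It continues through the VTCN1 ectodomain, cloned between retained NotI and AscI sites, and then into a human IgG1 Fc region, an AviTag and a 6xHis tag, ending at the bGH polyadenylation signal. The Fc carries the D265A and P329A (DAPA) substitutions, which are generally used to reduce Fc effector interactions. The Fc dimerises the ectodomain, the AviTag allows site-specific biotinylation by BirA, and the His tag supports metal-affinity purification. A separate SV40/EM7-driven cassette contains a puromycin resistance sequence (annotated as a fragment) with an SV40 poly(A), potentially allowing selection in mammalian cells.

The plasmid belongs to a collection made for screening human IgSF cell-surface protein interactions. The depositor notes that some members may carry an IS4-like transposase insertion upstream of the CMV promoter, but none is annotated here.
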