Features (pLannotate 1.2.2; 20 found; start..end, strand, type, name):
    119..143     -  CDS            KanR (fragment): aminoglycoside phosphotransferase; aph(3')-Ia; confers resistance to kanamycin
    254..842     +  rep_origin     ori: high-copy-number ColE1/pMB1/pBR322/pUC origin of replication
   1067..1084    +  terminator     rrnB T2 terminator (fragment): transcription terminator T2 from the E. coli rrnB gene
   1109..1128    -  CDS            lacZα (fragment): LacZα fragment of β-galactosidase; lacZ fragment
   1584..1600    +  protein_bind   lac operator: The lac repressor binds to the lac operator to inhibit transcription in E. coli. This inhibition can be relieved by adding lactose or isopropyl-β-D-thiogalactopyranoside (IPTG). lac repressor encoded by lacI
   1843..2146    +  enhancer       CMV enhancer: human cytomegalovirus immediate early enhancer
   2147..2350    +  promoter       CMV promoter: human cytomegalovirus (CMV) immediate early promoter
   2486..2529    +  intron         CMV intron (fragment): modified intron A from human cytomegalovirus
   2581..2599    +  promoter       SP6 promoter: promoter for bacteriophage SP6 RNA polymerase
   2603..2640    +  CDS            IgH signal sequence (fragment): signal sequence from the mouse immunoglobulin heavy chain variable region
   3172..4146    +  CDS            IGHG1: IGHG1_HUMAN - Experimental evidence at protein level: Swiss-Prot protein existence level 1. Constant region of immunoglobulin heavy chains. Immunoglobulins, also known as antibodies, are membrane-bound or secreted glycoproteins produced by B lymphocytes. In the recognition phase of humoral immunity, the membrane-bound immunoglobulins serve as receptors which, upon binding of a specific antigen, trigger the clonal expansion and differentiation of B lymphocytes into immunoglobulins- secreting plasma cells. Secreted immunoglobulins mediate the effector phase of humoral immunity, which results in
   4361..4472    +  polyA_signal   bGH poly(A) signal: bovine growth hormone polyadenylation signal
   4473..4581    +  rep_origin     f1 ori (fragment): f1 bacteriophage origin of replication; arrow indicates direction of (+) strand synthesis
   4595..4924    +  promoter       SV40 promoter: SV40 enhancer and early promoter
   4972..5019    +  promoter       EM7 promoter: synthetic bacterial promoter&nbsp
   5038..5637    +  CDS            PuroR (fragment): puromycin N-acetyltransferase; pac from Streptomyces; confers resistance to puromycin
   5647..5772    +  CDS            ble (fragment): BLE_KLEPN - Experimental evidence at protein level: Swiss-Prot protein existence level 1. Binding protein with a strong affinity to the bleomycin family of antibiotics. Binds to CL990; an antimitotic-antibiotic compound. From Klebsiella pneumoniae.
   5767..5888    +  polyA_signal   SV40 poly(A) signal: SV40 polyadenylation signal
   5941..6801    -  CDS            AmpR: β-lactamase; bla; confers resistance to ampicillin, carbenicillin, and related antibiotics
   6804..89      -  promoter       AmpR promoter (fragment) (across the origin): bla
>Addgene plasmid #156687 | pD649-HAsp-VTCN1-Fc(DAPA)-AviTag-6xHis | addgene full sequence | sequence record 444427 | Addgene NGS Result
TTTCAATATTATTGAAGCATTTATCAGGGTTATTGTCTCATGAGCGGATACATATTTGAATGTATTTAGA
AAAATAAACAAATAGGGGTCAGTGTTACAACCAATTAACCAATTCTGAACATTATCGCGAGCCCATTTAT
ACCTGAATATGGCTCATAACACCCCTTGCTCATGACCAAAATCCCTTAACGTGAGTTACGCGCGCGTCGT
TCCACTGAGCGTCAGACCCCGTAGAAAAGATCAAAGGATCTTCTTGAGATCCTTTTTTTCTGCGCGTAAT
CTGCTGCTTGCAAACAAAAAAACCACCGCTACCAGCGGTGGTTTGTTTGCCGGATCAAGAGCTACCAACT
CTTTTTCCGAAGGTAACTGGCTTCAGCAGAGCGCAGATACCAAATACTGTTCTTCTAGTGTAGCCGTAGT
TAGCCCACCACTTCAAGAACTCTGTAGCACCGCCTACATACCTCGCTCTGCTAATCCTGTTACCAGTGGC
TGCTGCCAGTGGCGATAAGTCGTGTCTTACCGGGTTGGACTCAAGACGATAGTTACCGGATAAGGCGCAG
CGGTCGGGCTGAACGGGGGGTTCGTGCACACAGCCCAGCTTGGAGCGAACGACCTACACCGAACTGAGAT
ACCTACAGCGTGAGCTATGAGAAAGCGCCACGCTTCCCGAAGGGAGAAAGGCGGACAGGTATCCGGTAAG
CGGCAGGGTCGGAACAGGAGAGCGCACGAGGGAGCTTCCAGGGGGAAACGCCTGGTATCTTTATAGTCCT
GTCGGGTTTCGCCACCTCTGACTTGAGCGTCGATTTTTGTGATGCTCGTCAGGGGGGCGGAGCCTATGGA
AAAACGCCAGCAACGCGGCCTTTTTACGGTTCCTGGCCTTTTGCTGGCCTTTTGCTCACATGTTCTTTCC
TGCGTTATCCCCTGATTCTGTGGATAACCGTATTACCGCCTTTGAGTGAGCTGATACCGCTCGCCGCAGC
CGAACGACCGAGCGCAGCGAGTCAGTGAGCGAGGAAGCGGAAGGCGAGAGTAGGGAACTGCCAGGCATCA
AACTAAGCAGAAGGCCCCTGACGGATGGCCTTTTTGCGTTTCTACAAACTCTTTCTGTGTTGTAAAACGA
CGGCCAGTCTTAAGCTCGGGCCCCCTGGGCGGTTCTGATAACGAGTAATCGTTAATCCGCAAATAACGTA
AAAACCCGCTTCGGCGGGTTTTTTTATGGGGGGAGTTTAGGGAAAGAGCATTTGTCAGAATATTTAAGGG
CGCCTGTCACTTTGCTTGATATATGAGAATTATTTAACCTTATAAATGAGAAAAAAGCAACGCACTTTAA
ATAAGATACGTTGCTTTTTCGATTGATGAACACCTATAATTAAACTATTCATCTATTATTTATGATTTTT
TGTATATACAATATTTCTAGTTTGTTAAAGAGAATTAAGAAAATAAATCTCGAAAATAATAAAGGGAAAA
TCAGTTTTTGATATCAAAATTATACATGTCAACGATAATACAAAATATAATACAAACTATAAGATGTTAT
CAGTATTTATTATCATTTAGAATAAATTTTGTGTCGCCCTTAATTGTGAGCGGATAACAATTACGAGCTT
CATGCACAGTGGCGTTGACTCAATATTGGCCATTAGCCATATTATTCATTGGTTATATAGCATAAATCAA
TATTGGCTATTGGCCATTGCATACGTTGTATCTATATCATAATATGTACATTTATATTGGCTCATGTCCA
ATATGACCGCCATGTTGGCATTGATTATTGACTAGTTATTAATAGTAATCAATTACGGGGTCATTAGTTC
ATAGCCCATATATGGAGTTCCGCGTTACATAACTTACGGTAAATGGCCCGCCTGGCTGACCGCCCAACGA
CCCCCGCCCATTGACGTCAATAATGACGTATGTTCCCATAGTAACGCCAATAGGGACTTTCCATTGACGT
CAATGGGTGGAGTATTTACGGTAAACTGCCCACTTGGCAGTACATCAAGTGTATCATATGCCAAGTACGC
CCCCTATTGACGTCAATGACGGTAAATGGCCCGCCTGGCATTATGCCCAGTACATGACCTTATGGGACTT
TCCTACTTGGCAGTACATCTACGTATTAGTCATCGCTATTACCATGGTGATGCGGTTTTGGCAGTACATC
AATGGGCGTGGATAGCGGTTTGACTCACGGGGATTTCCAAGTCTCCACCCCATTGACGTCAATGGGAGTT
TGTTTTGGCACCAAAATCAACGGGACTTTCCAAAATGTCGTAACAACTCCGCCCCATTGACGCAAATGGG
CGGTAGGCGTGTACGGTGGGAGGTCTATATAAGCAGAGCTCGTTTAGTGAACCGTCAGATCGCCTGGAGA
CGCCATCCACGCTGTTTTGACCTCCATAGAAGACACCGGGACCGATCCAGCCTCCGCGGCCGGGAACGGT
GCATTGGAACGCGGATTCCCCGTGCCAAGAGTGACGTAAGTACCGCCTATAGAGTCTATAGGCCCACCCC
CTTGGCTTCGTTAGAACGCGGCTACAATTAATACATAACCTTATGTATCATACACATACGATTTAGGTGA
CACTATAGAATAACATCCACTTTGCCTTTCTCTCCACAGGTGTCCACTCCCAGGTCCAACTGCACCTCGG
TTCTATCGAAAACGCGCCTGCTAGCGCCACCATGAAGACCATCATTGCCCTGAGCTACATCTTCTGCCTG
GTGTTCGCTGCGGCCGCCTTGATCATCGGCTTTGGAATCAGCGGCAGACACAGCATCACCGTGACAACAG
TGGCCTCTGCCGGCAATATCGGCGAGGATGGCATCCTGAGCTGCACCTTCGAGCCCGACATCAAGCTGAG
CGACATCGTGATCCAGTGGCTGAAAGAAGGCGTGCTCGGCCTGGTGCACGAGTTCAAAGAGGGCAAAGAC
GAGCTGTCCGAGCAGGACGAGATGTTCAGAGGCAGAACCGCCGTGTTCGCCGATCAAGTGATCGTGGGCA
ATGCCAGCCTGCGGCTGAAGAATGTGCAGCTGACAGATGCCGGCACCTACAAGTGCTACATCATCACCAG
CAAAGGCAAGGGCAACGCCAACCTCGAGTACAAGACAGGCGCCTTCAGCATGCCCGAAGTGAACGTGGAC
TACAACGCCAGCAGCGAGACACTGAGATGCGAGGCCCCTAGATGGTTTCCTCAGCCTACAGTTGTGTGGG
CCAGCCAAGTGGATCAGGGCGCCAATTTCAGCGAGGTGTCCAACACCAGCTTCGAGCTGAACAGCGAGAA
CGTGACCATGAAGGTGGTGTCCGTGCTGTACAATGTGACCATCAACAACACCTACAGCTGCATGATCGAG
AACGATATCGCCAAGGCCACCGGCGACATCAAAGTGACCGAGAGCGAGATCAAGCGGCGGAGCCATCTCC
AGCTGCTGAACTCTAAAGCCTCTGGCGCGCCGGGCGGCGACAAGACCCACACCTGCCCCCCCTGCCCAGC
TCCAGAACTGCTGGGAGGGCCTTCCGTGTTCCTGTTCCCCCCCAAGCCCAAGGACACCCTGATGATCAGC
AGGACCCCCGAGGTGACCTGCGTGGTGGTGGCCGTGTCCCACGAGGACCCAGAGGTGAAGTTCAACTGGT
ACGTGGACGGCGTGGAGGTGCACAACGCCAAGACCAAGCCCAGAGAGGAGCAGTACAACAGCACCTACAG
GGTGGTGTCCGTGCTGACCGTGCTGCACCAGGACTGGCTGAACGGCAAAGAATACAAGTGCAAAGTCTCC
AACAAGGCCCTGGCTGCCCCAATCGAAAAGACAATCAGCAAGGCCAAGGGCCAGCCACGGGAGCCCCAGG
TGTACACCCTGCCCCCCAGCCGGGAGGAGATGACCAAGAACCAGGTGTCCCTGACCTGTCTGGTGAAGGG
CTTCTACCCCAGCGATATCGCCGTGGAGTGGGAGAGCAACGGCCAGCCCGAGAACAACTACAAGACCACC
CCCCCAGTGCTGGACAGCGACGGCAGCTTCTTCCTGTACAGCAAGCTGACCGTGGACAAGTCCAGGTGGC
AGCAGGGCAACGTGTTCAGCTGCAGCGTGATGCACGAGGCCCTGCACAACCACTACACCCAGAAGTCCCT
GAGCCTGAGCCCCGGCGGCAGCGGTCTTAATGATATTTTCGAGGCTCAGAAGATTGAGTGGCATGAACAC
CACCACCATCACCACTAAGGCCGGCCTGTAGTCACTGGCACAACGCGTTACCCGGTAAGCCAATCGGGTA
TACACGGTCGTCATACTGCAGACAGGGTTCTTCTACTTTGCAAGATAGTCTTGAGTAGTAAAATAAATAG
ATAGAGAAAATCAGCCTCGACTGTGCCTTCTAGTTGCCAGCCATCTGTTGTTTGCCCCTCCCCCGTGCCT
TCCTTGACCCTGGAAGGTGCCACTCCCACTGTCCTTTCCTAATAAAATGAGGAAATTGCATCACAACACT
CAACCCTATCTCGGTCTATTCTTTTGATTTATAAGGGATTTTGCCGATTTCGGCCTATTGGTTAAAAAAT
GAGCTGATTTAACAAAAATTTAACGCGAATTAATTCTGTGGAATGTGTGTCAGTTAGGGTGTGGAAAGTC
CCCAGGCTCCCCAGCAGGCAGAAGTATGCAAAGCATGCATCTCAATTAGTCAGCAACCAGGTGTGGAAAG
TCCCCAGGCTCCCCAGCAGGCAGAAGTATGCAAAGCATGCATCTCAATTAGTCAGCAACCATAGTCCCGC
CCCTAACTCCGCCCATCCCGCCCCTAACTCCGCCCAGTTCCGCCCATTCTCCGCCCCATGGCTGACTAAT
TTTTTTTATTTATGCAGAGGCCGAGGCCGCCTCTGCCTCTGAGCTATTCCAGAAGTAGTGAGGAGGCTTT
TTTGGAGGCCTAGGCTTTTGCAAAAAGCTCCCGGGAGCTTGTATATCCATTTTCGGATCTGATCAGCACG
TGTTGACAATTAATCATCGGCATAGTATATCGGCATAGTATAATACGACAAGGTGAGGAACTAAACCATG
ACCGAGTACAAGCCCACGGTGCGCCTCGCCACCCGCGACGACGTCCCCAGGGCCGTACGCACCCTCGCCG
CCGCGTTCGCCGACTACCCCGCCACGCGCCACACCGTCGATCCGGACCGCCACATCGAGCGGGTCACCGA
GCTGCAAGAACTCTTCCTCACGCGCGTCGGGCTCGACATCGGCAAGGTGTGGGTCGCGGACGACGGCGCC
GCGGTGGCGGTCTGGACCACGCCGGAGAGCGTCGAAGCGGGGGCGGTGTTCGCCGAGATCGGCCCGCGCA
TGGCCGAGTTGAGCGGTTCCCGGCTGGCCGCGCAGCAACAGATGGAAGGCCTCCTGGCGCCGCACCGGCC
CAAGGAGCCCGCGTGGTTCCTGGCCACCGTCGGCGTCTCGCCCGACCACCAGGGCAAGGGTCTGGGCAGC
GCCGTCGTGCTCCCCGGAGTGGAGGCGGCCGAGCGCGCCGGGGTGCCCGCCTTCCTGGAGACATCCGCGC
CCCGCAACCTCCCCTTCTACGAGCGGCTCGGCTTCACCGTCACCGCCGACGTCGAGGTGCCCGAAGGACC
GCGCACCTGGTGCATGACCCGCAAGCCCGGTGCCTGACACGTGCTACGAGATTTCGATTCCACCGCCGCC
TTCTATGAAAGGTTGGGCTTCGGAATCGTTTTCCGGGACGCCGGCTGGATGATCCTCCAGCGCGGGGATC
TCATGCTGGAGTTCTTCGCCCACCCCAACTTGTTTATTGCAGCTTATAATGGTTACAAATAAAGCAATAG
CATCACAAATTTCACAAATAAAGCATTTTTTTCACTGCATTCTAGTTGTGGTTTGTCCAAACTCATCAAT
GTATCTTATCATGTCTGTATACCGTCGACCTCTAGCTAGAGCTTGGCGTAATCATGGTCATTACCAATGC
TTAATCAGTGAGGCACCTATCTCAGCGATCTGTCTATTTCGTTCATCCATAGTTGCCTGACTCCCCGTCG
TGTAGATAACTACGATACGGGAGGGCTTACCATCTGGCCCCAGCGCTGCGATGATACCGCGAGAACCACG
CTCACCGGCTCCGGATTTATCAGCAATAAACCAGCCAGCCGGAAGGGCCGAGCGCAGAAGTGGTCCTGCA
ACTTTATCCGCCTCCATCCAGTCTATTAATTGTTGCCGGGAAGCTAGAGTAAGTAGTTCGCCAGTTAATA
GTTTGCGCAACGTTGTTGCCATCGCTACAGGCATCGTGGTGTCACGCTCGTCGTTTGGTATGGCTTCATT
CAGCTCCGGTTCCCAACGATCAAGGCGAGTTACATGATCCCCCATGTTGTGCAAAAAAGCGGTTAGCTCC
TTCGGTCCTCCGATCGTTGTCAGAAGTAAGTTGGCCGCAGTGTTATCACTCATGGTTATGGCAGCACTGC
ATAATTCTCTTACTGTCATGCCATCCGTAAGATGCTTTTCTGTGACTGGTGAGTACTCAACCAAGTCATT
CTGAGAATAGTGTATGCGGCGACCGAGTTGCTCTTGCCCGGCGTCAATACGGGATAATACCGCGCCACAT
AGCAGAACTTTAAAAGTGCTCATCATTGGAAAACGTTCTTCGGGGCGAAAACTCTCAAGGATCTTACCGC
TGTTGAGATCCAGTTCGATGTAACCCACTCGTGCACCCAACTGATCTTCAGCATCTTTTACTTTCACCAG
CGTTTCTGGGTGAGCAAAAACAGGAAGGCAAAATGCCGCAAAAAAGGGAATAAGGGCGACACGGAAATGT
TGAATACTCATATTCTTCCTT
