>Addgene plasmid #156687 | pD649-HAsp-VTCN1-Fc(DAPA)-AviTag-6xHis | depositor partial sequence | sequence record 302484 | insert (extracellular domain)
TTGATCATCGGCTTTGGAATCAGCGGCAGACACAGCATCACCGTGACAACAGTGGCCTCTGCCGGCAATA
TCGGCGAGGATGGCATCCTGAGCTGCACCTTCGAGCCCGACATCAAGCTGAGCGACATCGTGATCCAGTG
GCTGAAAGAAGGCGTGCTCGGCCTGGTGCACGAGTTCAAAGAGGGCAAAGACGAGCTGTCCGAGCAGGAC
GAGATGTTCAGAGGCAGAACCGCCGTGTTCGCCGATCAAGTGATCGTGGGCAATGCCAGCCTGCGGCTGA
AGAATGTGCAGCTGACAGATGCCGGCACCTACAAGTGCTACATCATCACCAGCAAAGGCAAGGGCAACGC
CAACCTCGAGTACAAGACAGGCGCCTTCAGCATGCCCGAAGTGAACGTGGACTACAACGCCAGCAGCGAG
ACACTGAGATGCGAGGCCCCTAGATGGTTTCCTCAGCCTACAGTTGTGTGGGCCAGCCAAGTGGATCAGG
GCGCCAATTTCAGCGAGGTGTCCAACACCAGCTTCGAGCTGAACAGCGAGAACGTGACCATGAAGGTGGT
GTCCGTGCTGTACAATGTGACCATCAACAACACCTACAGCTGCATGATCGAGAACGATATCGCCAAGGCC
ACCGGCGACATCAAAGTGACCGAGAGCGAGATCAAGCGGCGGAGCCATCTCCAGCTGCTGAACTCTAAAG
CCTCT
